>Addgene plasmid #13211 | pc3XB-ZF77 | depositor full sequence | sequence record 7560 | Author sequence
GACGGATCGGGAGATCTCCCGATCCCCTATGGTGCACTCTCAGTACAATCTGCTCTGATGCCGCATAGTT
AAGCCAGTATCTGCTCCCTGCTTGTGTGTTGGAGGTCGCTGAGTAGTGCGCGAGCAAAATTTAAGCTACA
ACAAGGCAAGGCTTGACCGACAATTGCATGAAGAATCTGCTTAGGGTTAGGCGTTTTGCGCTGCTTCGCG
ATGTACGGGCCAGATATACGCGTTGACATTGATTATTGACTAGTTATTAATAGTAATCAATTACGGGGTC
ATTAGTTCATAGCCCATATATGGAGTTCCGCGTTACATAACTTACGGTAAATGGCCCGCCTGGCTGACCG
CCCAACGACCCCCGCCCATTGACGTCAATAATGACGTATGTTCCCATAGTAACGCCAATAGGGACTTTCC
ATTGACGTCAATGGGTGGAGTATTTACGGTAAACTGCCCACTTGGCAGTACATCAAGTGTATCATATGCC
AAGTACGCCCCCTATTGACGTCAATGACGGTAAATGGCCCGCCTGGCATTATGCCCAGTACATGACCTTA
TGGGACTTTCCTACTTGGCAGTACATCTACGTATTAGTCATCGCTATTACCATGGTGATGCGGTTTTGGC
AGTACATCAATGGGCGTGGATAGCGGTTTGACTCACGGGGATTTCCAAGTCTCCACCCCATTGACGTCAA
TGGGAGTTTGTTTTGGCACCAAAATCAACGGGACTTTCCAAAATGTCGTAACAACTCCGCCCCATTGACG
CAAATGGGCGGTAGGCGTGTACGGTGGGAGGTCTATATAAGCAGAGCTCTCTGGCTAACTAGAGAACCCA
CTGCTTACTGGCTTATCGAAATTAATACGACTCACTATAGGGAGACCCAAGCTGGCTAGCGTTTAAACGG
GCCCTCTAGACCCGGGGAGAAGCCTTACAAATGCCCAGAATGTGGAAAGAGTTTTAGCACTACCGGAAAT
CTCACAGTGCACCAGAGAACACATACCGGTGGATCCTCTGCACAGTAGTAAGCTTAAGTTTAAACCGCTG
ATCAGCCTCGACTGTGCCTTCTAGTTGCCAGCCATCTGTTGTTTGCCCCTCCCCCGTGCCTTCCTTGACC
CTGGAAGGTGCCACTCCCACTGTCCTTTCCTAATAAAATGAGGAAATTGCATCGCATTGTCTGAGTAGGT
GTCATTCTATTCTGGGGGGTGGGGTGGGGCAGGACAGCAAGGGGGAGGATTGGGAAGACAATAGCAGGCA
TGCTGGGGATGCGGTGGGCTCTATGGCTTCTGAGGCGGAAAGAACCAGCTGGGGCTCTAGGGGGTATCCC
C
[124 nt withheld, positions 1332-1455]
C
[91 nt withheld, positions 1457-1547]
A
[49 nt withheld, positions 1549-1597]
CCTTTGACGTTGGAGTCCACGTTCTTT
[37 nt withheld, positions 1625-1661]
ACCCTATCTCGGTCTATTCTTTTGATTTATAAGGGATTTTGCCGATTTCGGCCTATTGGTTAAAAAATGA
GCTGATTTAACAAAAATTTAACGCGAATTAATTCTGTGGAATGTGTGTCAGTTAGGGTGTGGAAAGTCCC
CAGGCTCCCCAGCAGGCAGAAGTATGCAAAGCATGCATCTCAATTAGTCAGCAACCAGGTGTGGAAAGTC
CCCAGGCTCCCCAGCAGGCAGAAGTATGCAAAGCATGCATCTCAATTAGTCAGCAACCATAGTCCCGCCC
CTAACTCCGCCCATCCCGCCCCTAACTCCGCCCAGTTCCGCCCATTCTCCGCCCCATGGCTGACTAATTT
TTTTTATTTATGCAGAGGCCGAGGCCGCCTCTGCCTCTGAGCTATTCCAGAAGTAGTGAGGAGGCTTTTT
TGGAGGCCTAGGCTTTTGCAAAAAGCTCCCGGCCGGGAGCTTGTATATCCATTTTCGGATCTGATCAAGA
GACAGGATGAGGATCGTTTCGCATGATTGAACAAGATGGATTGCACGCAGGTTCTCCGGCCGCTTGGGTG
GAGAGGCTATTCGGCTATGACTGGGCACAACAGACAATCGGCTGCTCTGATGCCGCCGTGTTCCGGCTGT
CAGCGCAGGGGCGCCCGGTTCTTTTTGTCAAGACCGACCTGTCCGGTGCCCTGAATGAACTGCAGGACGA
GGCAGCGCGGCTATCGTGGCTGGCCACGACGGGCGTTCCTTGCGCAGCTGTGCTCGACGTTGTCACTGAA
GCGGGAAGGGACTGGCTGCTATTGGGCGAAGTGCCGGGGCAGGATCTCCTGTCATCTCACCTTGCTCCTG
CCGAGAAAGTATCCATCATGGCTGATGCAATGCGGCGGCTGCATACGCTTGATCCGGCTACCTGCCCATT
CGACCACCAAGCGAAACATCGCATCGAGCGAGCACGTACTCGGATGGAAGCCGGTCTTGTCGATCAGGAT
GATCTGGACGAAGAGCATCAGGGGCTCGCGCCAGCCGAACTGTTCGCCAGGCTCAAGGCGCGCATGCCCG
ACGGCGAGGATCTCGTCGTGACCCATGGCGATGCCTGCTTGCCGAATATCATGGTGGAAAATGGCCGCTT
TTCTGGATTCATCGACTGTGGCCGGCTGGGTGTGGCGGACCGCTATCAGGACATAGCGTTGGCTACCCGT
GATATTGCTGAAGAGCTTGGCGGCGAATGGGCTGACCGCTTCCTCGTGCTTTACGGTATCGCCGCTCCCG
ATTCGCAGCGCATCGCCTTCTATCGCCTTCTTGACGAGTTCTTCTGAGCGGGACTCTGGGGTTCGAAATG
ACCGACCAAGCGACGCCCAACCTGCCATCACGAGATTTCGATTCCACCGCCGCCTTCTATGAAAGGTTGG
GCTTCGGAATCGTTTTCCGGGACGCCGGCTGGATGATCCTCCAGCGCGGGGATCTCATGCTGGAGTTCTT
CGCCCACCCCAACTTGTTTATTGCAGCTTATAATGGTTACAAATAAAGCAATAGCATCACAAATTTCACA
AATAAAGCATTTTTTTCACTGCATTCTAGTTGTGGTTTGTCCAAACTCATCAATGTATCTTATCATGTCT
GTATACCGTCGACCTCTAGCTAGAGCTTGGCGTAATCATGGTCATAGCTGTTTCCTGTGTGAAATTGTTA
TCCGCTCACAATTCCACACAACATACGAGCCGGAAGCATAAAGTGTAAAGCCTGGGGTGCCTAATGAGTG
AGCTAACTCACATTAATTGCGTTGCGCTCACTGCCCGCTTTCCAGTCGGGAAACCTGTCGTGCCAGCTGC
ATTAATGAATCGGCCAACGCGCGGGGAGAGGCGGTTTGCGTATTGGGCGCTCTTCCGCTTCCTCGCTCAC
TGACTCGCTGCGCTCGGTCGTTCGGCTGCGGCGAGCGGTATCAGCTCACTCAAAGGCGGTAATACGGTTA
TCCACAGAATCAGGGGATAACGCAGGAAAGAACATGTGAGCAAAAGGCCAGCAAAAGGCCAGGAACCGTA
AAAAGGCCGCGTTGCTGGCGTTTTTCCATAGGCTCCGCCCCCCTGACGAGCATCACAAAAATCGACGCTC
AAGTCAGAGGTGGCGAAACCCGACAGGACTATAAAGATACCAGGCGTTTCCCCCTGGAAGCTCCCTCGTG
CGCTCTCCTGTTCCGACCCTGCCGCTTACCGGATACCTGTCCGCCTTTCTCCCTTCGGGAAGCGTGGCGC
TTTCTCATAGCTCACGCTGTAGGTATCTCAGTTCGGTGTAGGTCGTTCGCTCCAAGCTGGGCTGTGTGCA
CGAACCCCCCGTTCAGCCCGACCGCTGCGCCTTATCCGGTAACTATCGTCTTGAGTCCAACCCGGTAAGA
CACGACTTATCGCCACTGGCAGCAGCCACTGGTAACAGGATTAGCAGAGCGAGGTATGTAGGCGGTGCTA
CAGAGTTCTTGAAGTGGTGGCCTAACTACGGCTACACTAGAAGAACAGTATTTGGTATCTGCGCTCTGCT
GAAGCCAGTTACCTTCGGAAAAAGAGTTGGTAGCTCTTGATCCGGCAAACAAACCACCGCTGGTAGCGGT
TTTTTTGTTTGCAAGCAGCAGATTACGCGCAGAAAAAAAGGATCTCAAGAAGATCCTTTGATCTTTTCTA
CGGGGTCTGACGCTCAGTGGAACGAAAACTCACGTTAAGGGATTTTGGTCATGAGATTATCAAAAAGGAT
CTTCACCTAGATCCTTTTAAATTAAAAATGAAGTTTTAAATCAATCTAAAGTATATATGAGTAAACTTGG
TCTGACAGTTACCAATGCTTAATCAGTGAGGCACCTATCTCAGCGATCTGTCTATTTCGTTCATCCATAG
TTGCCTGACTCCCCGTCGTGTAGATAACTACGATACGGGAGGGCTTACCATCTGGCCCCAGTGCTGCAAT
GATACCGCGAGACCCACGCTCACCGGCTCCAGATTTATCAGCAATAAACCAGCCAGCCGGAAGGGCCGAG
CGCAGAAGTGGTCCTGCAACTTTATCCGCCTCCATCCAGTCTATTAATTGTTGCCGGGAAGCTAGAGTAA
GTAGTTCGCCAGTTAATAGTTTGCGCAACGTTGTTGCCATTGCTACAGGCATCGTGGTGTCACGCTCGTC
GTTTGGTATGGCTTCATTCAGCTCCGGTTCCCAACGATCAAGGCGAGTTACATGATCCCCCATGTTGTGC
AAAAAAGCGGTTAGCTCCTTCGGTCCTCCGATCGTTGTCAGAAGTAAGTTGGCCGCAGTGTTATCACTCA
TGGTTATGGCAGCACTGCATAATTCTCTTACTGTCATGCCATCCGTAAGATGCTTTTCTGTGACTGGTGA
GTACTCAACCAAGTCATTCTGAGAATAGTGTATGCGGCGACCGAGTTGCTCTTGCCCGGCGTCAATACGG
GATAATACCGCGCCACATAGCAGAACTTTAAAAGTGCTCATCATTGGAAAACGTTCTTCGGGGCGAAAAC
TCTCAAGGATCTTACCGCTGTTGAGATCCAGTTCGATGTAACCCACTCGTGCACCCAACTGATCTTCAGC
ATCTTTTACTTTCACCAGCGTTTCTGGGTGAGCAAAAACAGGAAGGCAAAATGCCGCAAAAAAGGGAATA
AGGGCGACACGGAAATGTTGAATACTCATACTCTTCCTTTTTCAATATTATTGAAGCATTTATCAGGGTT
ATTGTCTCATGAGCGGATACATATTTGAATGTATTTAGAAAAATAAACAAATAGGGGTTCCGCGCACATT
TCCCCGAAAAGTGCCACCTGACGTC
Features (pLannotate 1.2.2; 20 found; start..end, strand, type, name):
     28..80      -  misc_feature   bom (fragment): basis of mobility region from pBR322
    235..614     +  enhancer       CMV enhancer: human cytomegalovirus immediate early enhancer
    615..818     +  promoter       CMV promoter: human cytomegalovirus (CMV) immediate early promoter
    814..847     +  LTR            5' LTR (truncated) (fragment): truncated 5' long terminal repeat (LTR) from HIV-1
    863..881     +  promoter       T7 promoter: promoter for bacteriophage T7 RNA polymerase
    888..1010    +  CDS            ZNF775 (fragment): ZN775_HUMAN - Experimental evidence at protein level: Swiss-Prot protein existence level 1. May be involved in transcriptional regulation. From Homo sapiens (Human).
   1062..1286    +  polyA_signal   bGH poly(A) signal: bovine growth hormone polyadenylation signal
   1290..1311    +  promoter       SV40 promoter (fragment): SV40 enhancer and early promoter
   1332..1760    +  rep_origin     f1 ori (sequence partly withheld): f1 bacteriophage origin of replication; arrow indicates direction of (+) strand synthesis
   1774..2103    +  promoter       SV40 promoter: SV40 enhancer and early promoter
   2174..2965    +  CDS            neo: KKA2_KLEPN - Also known as kan, nptII. Experimental evidence at protein level: Swiss-Prot protein existence level 1. Resistance to kanamycin, neomycin, paromomycin, ribostamycin, butirosin and gentamicin B. From Klebsiella pneumoniae.
   2989..3147    +  CDS            ble (fragment): BLE_KLEPN - Experimental evidence at protein level: Swiss-Prot protein existence level 1. Binding protein with a strong affinity to the bleomycin family of antibiotics. Binds to CL990; an antimitotic-antibiotic compound. From Klebsiella pneumoniae.
   3142..3263    +  polyA_signal   SV40 poly(A) signal: SV40 polyadenylation signal
   3336..3352    -  protein_bind   lac operator: The lac repressor binds to the lac operator to inhibit transcription in E. coli. This inhibition can be relieved by adding lactose or isopropyl-β-D-thiogalactopyranoside (IPTG). lac repressor encoded by lacI
   3360..3390    -  promoter       lac promoter: promoter for the E. coli lac operon
   3405..3426    -  protein_bind   CAP binding site: CAP binding activates transcription in the presence of cAMP. E. coli catabolite activator protein
   3439..3531    -  CDS            lacI (fragment): lac repressor; lacI; The lac repressor binds to the lac operator to inhibit transcription in E. coli. This inhibition can be relieved by adding lactose or isopropyl-β-D-thiogalactopyranoside (IPTG).
   3714..4299    -  rep_origin     ori: high-copy-number ColE1/pMB1/pBR322/pUC origin of replication
   4470..5330    -  CDS            AmpR: β-lactamase; bla; confers resistance to ampicillin, carbenicillin, and related antibiotics
   5331..5435    -  promoter       AmpR promoter: bla
