[The description below was written by a language model from this plasmid's Addgene catalogue record and pLannotate feature annotations shown in this document.]
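Description:
pc3XB-ZF77 is a mammalian expression-type plasmid built on pc3XB, a modified version of Invitrogen's pcDNA3, and serves as an archive and source vector for a single engineered zinc finger module. It belongs to the Zinc Finger Consortium Modular Assembly Kit v1.0. In E. coli it is maintained at high copy through a ColE1/pUC-type origin and selected with ampicillin via the β-lactamase gene. An f1 origin is also present. For mammalian cells the backbone carries a neomycin phosphotransferase gene driven by the SV40 enhancer/early promoter and terminated by an SV40 poly(A) signal, allowing G418 selection.

The insert, ZF77, is a roughly 90 bp sequence encoding one Cys2His2 zinc finger from the Barbas module set, designed to recognise the DNA triplet AAT. It sits between XbaI and BamHI sites, both of which are retained. It lies downstream of the CMV immediate early enhancer/promoter and a T7 promoter, which also serves as the sequencing primer site, and upstream of the bovine growth hormone polyadenylation signal. The automated annotation labels this region as a fragment of human ZNF775, which most likely reflects sequence similarity among zinc finger motifs, since the catalogue describes an engineered module. Short hits such as the HIV-1 LTR, ble, lacI and bom fragments appear to be backbone remnants or annotation artefacts, not functional parts.

The preserved flanking sites let individual finger modules from the kit be joined by restriction cloning into multi-finger arrays with chosen DNA-binding specificities. According to the associated publication, these arrays are used to engineer zinc finger nucleases by modular assembly.
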