>Addgene plasmid #13211 | pc3XB-ZF77 | addgene partial sequence | sequence record 19595 | CMV-F 5'-CGCAAATGGGCGGTAGGCGTG-3'
TACTAGAGAACCCACTGCTTACTGGCTTATCGAAATTAATACGACTCACTATAGGGAGACCCAAGCTGGC
TAGCGTTTAAACGGGCCCTCTAGACCCGGGGAGAAGCCTTACAAATGCCCAGAATGTGGAAAGAGTTTTA
GCACTACCGGAAATCTCACAGTGCACCAGAGAACACATACCGGTGGATCCTCTGCACAGTAGTAAGCTTA
AGTTTAAACCGCTGATCAGCCTCGACTGTGCCTTCTAGTTGCCAGCCATCTGTTGTTTGCCCCTCCCCCG
TGCCTTCCTTGACCCTGGAAGGTGCCACTCCCACTGTCCTTTCCTAATAAAATGAGGAAATTGCATCGCA
TTGTCTGAGTAGGTGTCATTCTATTCTGGGGGGTGGGGTGGGGCAGGACAGCAAGGGGGAGGATTGGGAA
GACAATAGCAGGCATGCTGGGGATGCGGTGGGCTCTATGGCTTCTGAGGCGGAAAGAACCAGCTGGGGCT
CTAGGGGGTATCCCC
[124 nt withheld, positions 506-629]
C
[91 nt withheld, positions 631-721]
A
[49 nt withheld, positions 723-771]
CCTTTGACGTTGGAGTCCACGTTCTTTAAT
