Addgene plasmid #13211: pc3XB-ZF77
Depositing lab: Daniel Voytas. Depositing organization: Iowa State University. Publication: Standardized reagents and protocols for engineering zinc finger nucleases by modular assembly. Wright DA, Thibodeau-Beganny S, Sander JD, Winfrey RJ, Hirsh AS, Eichtinger M, Fu F, Porteus MH, Dobbs D, Voytas DF, Joung JK. Nat Protoc. 2006;1(3):1637-52. doi: 10.1038/nprot.2006.259 PubMed 17406455.
Backbone
  Vector backbone: pc3XB
  Backbone manufacturer: Modified Invitrogen pcDNA3
  Backbone size w/o insert (bp): 5400
  Vector type: Mammalian Expression
  Selectable markers: Neomycin (select with G418)
Growth in bacteria
  Bacterial resistance: Ampicillin, 100 μg/mL
  Growth temperature: 37°C
  Growth strain: DH5alpha
  Copy number: High Copy
Gene/Insert
  Gene/Insert name: ZF77
  Insert size (bp): 90
  Cloning method: Restriction Enzyme; 5′ cloning site XbaI (not destroyed); 3′ cloning site BamHI (not destroyed)
  Sequencing primers: 5′ T7
Terms and licenses: Academic/Nonprofit Terms; Industry Terms: Not Available to Industry
Depositor comments: Part of the Zinc Finger Consortium Modular Assembly Kit v1.0. Finger protein sequence: PGEKPYKCPECGKSFSTTGNLTVHQRTH. Target DNA sequence: AAT. This zinc finger is derived from the Barbas module set.
How to cite: pc3XB-ZF77 was a gift from Daniel Voytas (Addgene plasmid # 13211 ; http://n2t.net/addgene:13211 ; RRID:Addgene_13211)
